Addgene plasmid #166605: pAAV-TRE-DIO-eGFP-L10a
Purpose: Encodes Cre-dependent eGFP-L10a under control of the TRE
Depositing lab: Martin Myers. Depositing organization: University of Michigan. Publication: tTARGIT AAVs mediate the sensitive and flexible manipulation of intersectional neuronal populations in mice. Sabatini PV, Wang J, Rupp AC, Affinati AH, Flak JN, Li C, Olson DP, Myers MG Jr. Elife. 2021 Mar 11;10. pii: 66835. doi: 10.7554/eLife.66835. PubMed 33704065.
Backbone
  Vector backbone: AAV
  Vector type: AAV
Growth in bacteria
  Bacterial resistance: Ampicillin, 100 μg/mL
  Growth temperature: 37°C
  Growth strain: NEB Stable
  Copy number: High Copy
Gene/Insert
  Gene/Insert name: eGFP-L10a
  Species: Synthetic
  Promoter: tetracycline response element
  Cloning method: Restriction Enzyme; 5′ cloning site Unknown (unknown if destroyed)
Terms and licenses: Academic/Nonprofit Terms; Industry Terms: Not Available to Industry
How to cite: pAAV-TRE-DIO-eGFP-L10a was a gift from Martin Myers (Addgene plasmid # 166605 ; http://n2t.net/addgene:166605 ; RRID:Addgene_166605)
