[The description below was written by a language model from this plasmid's Addgene catalogue record and pLannotate feature annotations shown in this document.]
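Description:
pAAV-TRE-DIO-eGFP-L10a is an adeno-associated virus transfer plasmid that carries a payload requiring two inputs for expression: a tetracycline-controlled transactivator and Cre recombinase. The expression cassette sits between AAV2 inverted terminal repeats, which allow the intervening DNA to be packaged into recombinant AAV particles; one ITR is annotated in full, while the other is detected only as two short fragments in the sequencing result. In bacteria the plasmid is maintained by a high-copy ColE1/pUC-type origin and selected through the β-lactamase (ampicillin resistance) gene. The backbone also contains an f1 phage origin and small pBR322-derived remnants (rop and bom fragments).

Transcription is driven by a tetracycline response element with seven tetO copies fused to a minimal CMV promoter, which is essentially silent unless a Tet transactivator binds it. Downstream lies a DIO (double-floxed inverted orientation) cassette. The EGFP coding sequence, joined through a short linker to the large ribosomal subunit protein L10a (annotated as matching human RPL10A, although the catalogue lists the insert as synthetic), is placed in the antisense orientation and flanked by oppositely oriented pairs of loxP and lox2272 sites. Cre recombination inverts the cassette and then excises one site of each pair, locking it in the sense orientation so the TRE can express the fusion. A WPRE and bovine growth hormone polyadenylation signal follow to enhance transcript stability and processing.

The construct belongs to an AAV toolkit for manipulating intersectionally defined neuronal populations in mice. GFP-tagged L10a incorporates into ribosomes, labelling cells fluorescently, and is commonly used for affinity purification of cell-type-specific translating mRNA, though the record does not specify that application.
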