Features (pLannotate 1.2.2; 24 found; start..end, strand, type, name):
     43..313     +  protein_bind   tetracycline response element: contains seven copies of the tetracycline operator tetO tetracycline repressor TetR
    324..341     +  misc_feature   MCS (fragment): pUC18/19 multiple cloning site
    346..384     +  promoter       minimal CMV promoter: human cytomegalovirus (CMV) immediate early promoter
    478..509     +  misc_feature   MCS (fragment): pUC18/19 multiple cloning site
    519..552     +  protein_bind   loxP: Cre-mediated recombination occurs in the 8-bp core sequence (GCATACAT). Cre recombinase
    563..596     +  protein_bind   lox2272: Cre-mediated recombination occurs in the 8-bp core sequence (GGATACTT). lox2272 sites are compatible with each other, but incompatible with loxP or loxN sites (Lee and Saito, 1988). Cre recombinase
    666..1313    -  CDS            RPL10A (sequence withheld): RL10A_HUMAN - Also known as NEDD6. Experimental evidence at protein level: Swiss-Prot protein existence level 1. Component of the large ribosomal subunit. From Homo sapiens (Human).
   1309..1347    -  misc_feature   MCS (fragment) (sequence partly withheld): multiple cloning site
   1353..2069    -  CDS            EGFP: EGFP is a basic (constitutively fluorescent) green fluorescent protein published in 1996, derived from Aequorea victoria. It is reported to be a rapidly-maturing weak dimer with moderate acid sensitivity.
   2105..2138    -  protein_bind   loxP: Cre-mediated recombination occurs in the 8-bp core sequence (GCATACAT). Cre recombinase
   2149..2182    -  protein_bind   lox2272: Cre-mediated recombination occurs in the 8-bp core sequence (GGATACTT). lox2272 sites are compatible with each other, but incompatible with loxP or loxN sites (Lee and Saito, 1988). Cre recombinase
   2206..2794    +  misc_feature   WPRE: woodchuck hepatitis virus posttranscriptional regulatory element
   2835..3042    +  polyA_signal   bGH poly(A) signal: bovine growth hormone polyadenylation signal
   3100..3127    -  repeat_region  AAV2 ITR (fragment): inverted terminal repeat of adeno-associated virus serotype 2 inverted
   3156..3183    -  repeat_region  AAV2 ITR (fragment): inverted terminal repeat of adeno-associated virus serotype 2 inverted
   3256..3844    -  rep_origin     ori: high-copy-number ColE1/pMB1/pBR322/pUC origin of replication
   4015..4875    -  CDS            AmpR: β-lactamase; bla; confers resistance to ampicillin, carbenicillin, and related antibiotics
   4876..4980    -  promoter       AmpR promoter: bla
   5075..5110    +  CDS            rop (fragment): Rop protein, which maintains plasmids at low copy number; rop
   5212..5261    +  misc_feature   bom (fragment): basis of mobility region from pBR322
   5262..5717    -  rep_origin     f1 ori (sequence partly withheld): f1 bacteriophage origin of replication; arrow indicates direction of (+) strand synthesis
   5736..5787    +  misc_feature   bom (fragment): basis of mobility region from pBR322
   5792..5932    -  repeat_region  AAV2 ITR: inverted terminal repeat of adeno-associated virus serotype 2 inverted
   6030..29      -  promoter       TRE3GV promoter (fragment) (across the origin): 3rd-generation Tet-responsive promoter that can be activated by binding of Tet-On® 3G, optimized for retroviral and lentiviral vectors
>Addgene plasmid #166605 | pAAV-TRE-DIO-eGFP-L10a | addgene full sequence | sequence record 329442 | Addgene NGS Result
GTTCACTAAACGAGCTCTGCTTATATAGGTCGAGTTTACCACTCCCTATCAGTGATAGAGAAAAGTGAAA
GTCGAGTTTACCACTCCCTATCAGTGATAGAGAAAAGTGAAAGTCGAGTTTACCACTCCCTATCAGTGAT
AGAGAAAAGTGAAAGTCGAGTTTACCACTCCCTATCAGTGATAGAGAAAAGTGAAAGTCGAGTTTACCAC
TCCCTATCAGTGATAGAGAAAAGTGAAAGTCGAGTTTACCACTCCCTATCAGTGATAGAGAAAAGTGAAA
GTCGAGTTTACCACTCCCTATCAGTGATAGAGAAAAGTGAAAGTCGAGCTCGGTACCCGGGTCGAGGTAG
GCGTGTACGGTGGGAGGCCTATATAAGCAGAGCTCGTTTAGTGAACCGTCAGATCGCCTGGAGACGCCAT
CCACGCTGTTTTGACCTCCATAGAAGACACCGGGACCGATCCAGCCTCCGCGGCCCCGAATTCGAGCTCG
GTACCCGGGGATCCTCTAGTCGACGTCGATAACTTCGTATAGCATACATTATACGAAGTTATCCGAATCG
CAATAACTTCGTATAGGATACTTTATACGAAGTTATTTGGCGCGCCAAATTTAAATAACGCAACGTACCT
TCGAGGGGGCCCAAGGAATTCTTACTTGTACGCTA
[648 nt withheld, positions 666-1313]
GAATTCGAAGCTTGAGCTCGAGATCTGAGTCCGGCCGGACTTGTACAGCTCGTCCATGCCGAGAGTGATC
CCGGCGGCGGTCACGAACTCCAGCAGGACCATGTGATCGCGCTTCTCGTTGGGGTCTTTGCTCAGGGCGG
ACTGGGTGCTCAGGTAGTGGTTGTCGGGCAGCAGCACGGGGCCGTCGCCGATGGGGGTGTTCTGCTGGTA
GTGGTCGGCGAGCTGCACGCTGCCGTCCTCGATGTTGTGGCGGATCTTGAAGTTCACCTTGATGCCGTTC
TTCTGCTTGTCGGCCATGATATAGACGTTGTGGCTGTTGTAGTTGTACTCCAGCTTGTGCCCCAGGATGT
TGCCGTCCTCCTTGAAGTCGATGCCCTTCAGCTCGATGCGGTTCACCAGGGTGTCGCCCTCGAACTTCAC
CTCGGCGCGGGTCTTGTAGTTGCCGTCGTCCTTGAAGAAGATGGTGCGCTCCTGGACGTAGCCTTCGGGC
ATGGCGGACTTGAAGAAGTCGTGCTGCTTCATGTGGTCGGGGTAGCGGCTGAAGCACTGCACGCCGTAGG
TCAGGGTGGTCACGAGGGTGGGCCAGGGCACGGGCAGCTTGCCGGTGGTGCAGATGAACTTCAGGGTCAG
CTTGCCGTAGGTGGCATCGCCCTCGCCCTCGCCGGACACGCTGAACTTGTGGCCGTTTACGTCGCCGTCC
AGCTCGACCAGGATGGGCACCACCCCGGTGAACAGCTCCTCGCCCTTGCTCACCATGCTAGCTAGTTGGC
GCGCCAACCTGGCCGGCCTTGATAACTTCGTATAATGTATGCTATACGAAGTTATCCGAATCGCAATAAC
TTCGTATAAAGTATCCTATACGAAGTTATCGAAGATCATCAAGCTTATCGATAATCAACCTCTGGATTAC
AAAATTTGTGAAAGATTGACTGGTATTCTTAACTATGTTGCTCCTTTTACGCTATGTGGATACGCTGCTT
TAATGCCTTTGTATCATGCTATTGCTTCCCGTATGGCTTTCATTTTCTCCTCCTTGTATAAATCCTGGTT
GCTGTCTCTTTATGAGGAGTTGTGGCCCGTTGTCAGGCAACGTGGCGTGGTGTGCACTGTGTTTGCTGAC
GCAACCCCCACTGGTTGGGGCATTGCCACCACCTGTCAGCTCCTTTCCGGGACTTTCGCTTTCCCCCTCC
CTATTGCCACGGCGGAACTCATCGCCGCCTGCCTTGCCCGCTGCTGGACAGGGGCTCGGCTGTTGGGCAC
TGACAATTCCGTGGTGTTGTCGGGGAAATCATCGTCCTTTCCTTGGCTGCTCGCCTATGTTGCCACCTGG
ATTCTGCGCGGGACGTCCTTCTGCTACGTCCCTTCGGCCCTCAATCCAGCGGACCTTCCTTCCCGCGGCC
TGCTGCCGGCTCTGCGGCCTCTTCCGCGTCTTCGCCTTCGCCCTCAGACGAGTCGGATCTCCCTTTGGGC
CGCCTCCCCGCATCGATACCGAGCGCTGCTCGAGAGATCGATCTGCCTCGACTGTGCCTTCTAGTTGCCA
GCCATCTGTTGTTTGCCCCTCCCCCGTGCCTTCCTTGACCCTGGAAGGTGCCACTCCCACTGTCCTTTCC
TAATAAAATGAGGAAATTGCATCGCATTGTCTGAGTAGGTGTCATTCTATTCTGGGGGGTGGGGTGGGGC
AGGACAGCAAGGGGGAGGATTGGGAAGACAATAGCAGGCATGCTGGGGACACGTGCGGACCGAGCGGCCG
CAGGAACCCCTAGTGATGGAGTTGGCCACTCCCTCTCTGCGCGCTCGCTCGCTCACTGAGGCCGGGCGAC
CAAAGGTCGCCCGACGCCCGGGCGGCCTCAGTGAGCGAGCGAGCGCGCAGCTGCCTGCAGGACATGTGAG
CAAAAGGCCAGCAAAAGGCCAGGAACCGTAAAAAGGCCGCGTTGCTGGCGTTTTTCCATAGGCTCCGCCC
CCCTGACGAGCATCACAAAAATCGACGCTCAAGTCAGAGGTGGCGAAACCCGACAGGACTATAAAGATAC
CAGGCGTTTCCCCCTGGAAGCTCCCTCGTGCGCTCTCCTGTTCCGACCCTGCCGCTTACCGGATACCTGT
CCGCCTTTCTCCCTTCGGGAAGCGTGGCGCTTTCTCATAGCTCACGCTGTAGGTATCTCAGTTCGGTGTA
GGTCGTTCGCTCCAAGCTGGGCTGTGTGCACGAACCCCCCGTTCAGCCCGACCGCTGCGCCTTATCCGGT
AACTATCGTCTTGAGTCCAACCCGGTAAGACACGACTTATCGCCACTGGCAGCAGCCACTGGTAACAGGA
TTAGCAGAGCGAGGTATGTAGGCGGTGCTACAGAGTTCTTGAAGTGGTGGCCTAACTACGGCTACACTAG
AAGAACAGTATTTGGTATCTGCGCTCTGCTGAAGCCAGTTACCTTCGGAAAAAGAGTTGGTAGCTCTTGA
TCCGGCAAACAAACCACCGCTGGTAGCGGTGGTTTTTTTGTTTGCAAGCAGCAGATTACGCGCAGAAAAA
AAGGATCTCAAGAAGATCCTTTGATCTTTTCTACGGGGTCTGACGCTCAGTGGAACGAAAACTCACGTTA
AGGGATTTTGGTCATGAGATTATCAAAAAGGATCTTCACCTAGATCCTTTTAAATTAAAAATGAAGTTTT
AAATCAATCTAAAGTATATATGAGTAAACTTGGTCTGACAGTTACCAATGCTTAATCAGTGAGGCACCTA
TCTCAGCGATCTGTCTATTTCGTTCATCCATAGTTGCCTGACTCCCCGTCGTGTAGATAACTACGATACG
GGAGGGCTTACCATCTGGCCCCAGTGCTGCAATGATACCGCGAGACCCACGCTCACCGGCTCCAGATTTA
TCAGCAATAAACCAGCCAGCCGGAAGGGCCGAGCGCAGAAGTGGTCCTGCAACTTTATCCGCCTCCATCC
AGTCTATTAATTGTTGCCGGGAAGCTAGAGTAAGTAGTTCGCCAGTTAATAGTTTGCGCAACGTTGTTGC
CATTGCTACAGGCATCGTGGTGTCACGCTCGTCGTTTGGTATGGCTTCATTCAGCTCCGGTTCCCAACGA
TCAAGGCGAGTTACATGATCCCCCATGTTGTGCAAAAAAGCGGTTAGCTCCTTCGGTCCTCCGATCGTTG
TCAGAAGTAAGTTGGCCGCAGTGTTATCACTCATGGTTATGGCAGCACTGCATAATTCTCTTACTGTCAT
GCCATCCGTAAGATGCTTTTCTGTGACTGGTGAGTACTCAACCAAGTCATTCTGAGAATAGTGTATGCGG
CGACCGAGTTGCTCTTGCCCGGCGTCAATACGGGATAATACCGCGCCACATAGCAGAACTTTAAAAGTGC
TCATCATTGGAAAACGTTCTTCGGGGCGAAAACTCTCAAGGATCTTACCGCTGTTGAGATCCAGTTCGAT
GTAACCCACTCGTGCACCCAACTGATCTTCAGCATCTTTTACTTTCACCAGCGTTTCTGGGTGAGCAAAA
ACAGGAAGGCAAAATGCCGCAAAAAAGGGAATAAGGGCGACACGGAAATGTTGAATACTCATACTCTTCC
TTTTTCAATATTATTGAAGCATTTATCAGGGTTATTGTCTCATGAGCGGATACATATTTGAATGTATTTA
GAAAAATAAACAAATAGGGGTTCCGCGCACATTTCCCCGAAAAGTGCCACCTGACGTCTAAGAAACCATT
ATTATCATGACATTAACCTATAAAAATAGGCGTATCACGAGGCCCTTTCGTCTCGCGCGTTTCGGTGATG
ACGGTGAAAACCTCTGACACATGCAGCTCCCGGAGACGGTCACAGCTTGTCTGTAAGCGGATGCCGGGAG
CAGACAAGCCCGTCAGGGCGCGTCAGCGGGTGTTGGCGGGTGTCGGGGCTGGCTTAACTATGCGGCATCA
GAGCAGATTGTACTGAGAGTGCACCATAAAATTGTAAACGTTAATATTTTGTTAAAATTCGCGTTAAATT
TTTGTTAAATCAGCTCATTTTTTAACCAATAGACCGAAATCGGCAAAATCCCTTATAAATCAAAAGAATA
GCCCGAGATAGAGT
[37 nt withheld, positions 5388-5424]
AAAGAACGTGGACTCCAACGTCAAAGG
[141 nt withheld, positions 5452-5592]
G
[46 nt withheld, positions 5594-5639]
A
[95 nt withheld, positions 5641-5735]
TATGCGGTGTGAAATACCGCACAGATGCGTAAGGAGAAAATACCGCATCAGGCGCCCCTGCAGGCAGCTG
CGCGCTCGCTCGCTCACTGAGGCCGCCCGGGCAAAGCCCGGGCGTCGGGCGACCTTTGGTCGCCCGGCCT
CAGTGAGCGAGCGAGCGCGCAGAGAGGGAGTGGCCAACTCCATCACTAGGGGTTCCTGCGGCCGCACGCG
AAACAATTCTGCAGGAATTCGGGGCCGCGGAGGCTGGATCGGTCCCGGTGTCTTCTATGGAGGTCAAAAC
AGCGTGGATGGCGTCTCCAGGCGATCTGACG
